Addgene plasmid #223489: pEY142
Purpose: unc-17(3k) fluorescent neural reporter driving nuclear mCyOFP1 expression (refer to NeuroPAL paper for expression)
Depositing lab: Oliver Hobert & Eviatar Yemini. Depositing organization: Columbia University. Publication: NeuroPAL: A Multicolor Atlas for Whole-Brain Neuronal Identification in C. elegans. Yemini E, Lin A, Nejatbakhsh A, Varol E, Sun R, Mena GE, Samuel ADT, Paninski L, Venkatachalam V, Hobert O. Cell. 2021 Jan 7;184(1):272-288.e11. doi: 10.1016/j.cell.2020.12.012. Epub 2020 Dec 29. PubMed 33378642.
Backbone
  Vector backbone: pPD95.62
  Vector type: Worm Expression
Growth in bacteria
  Bacterial resistance: Ampicillin, 100 μg/mL
  Growth temperature: 37°C
  Growth strain: DH5alpha
  Copy number: Unknown
Gene/Insert
  Gene/Insert name: unc-17(3k)
  Species: C. elegans (nematode)
  Entrez Gene: unc-17 (a.k.a. CELE_UNC-17)
  Cloning method: Gibson Cloning
Terms and licenses: Academic/Nonprofit Terms; Industry Terms: Not Available to Industry
How to cite: pEY142 was a gift from Oliver Hobert & Eviatar Yemini (Addgene plasmid # 223489 ; http://n2t.net/addgene:223489 ; RRID:Addgene_223489)
