[The description below was written by a language model from this plasmid's Addgene catalogue record and pLannotate feature annotations shown in this document.]
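Description:
pEY142 is a C. elegans expression plasmid built on the pPD95.62 backbone and assembled by Gibson cloning. It is one of the fluorescent neural reporters made for the NeuroPAL multicolor system for whole-brain neuronal identification. In E. coli it is propagated through a high-copy ColE1/pUC-type origin and selected with ampicillin via the β-lactamase gene and its native promoter. Remnants of the pUC cloning region (lac promoter, lac operator, CAP binding site, a multiple cloning site fragment) and short rop, bom and lacI fragments are backbone carry-over with no evident role in the worm.

The insert is listed as unc-17(3k), a regulatory fragment from the C. elegans unc-17 gene, which encodes the vesicular acetylcholine transporter and is a standard cholinergic neuron marker. This promoter is not annotated in the feature table, but it presumably lies in the largely unannotated stretch between the cloning-site fragment and the reporter; the short tbb-2 terminator hit there is probably a spurious match. Downstream sits a CyOFP1 coding sequence, a cyan-excitable orange fluorescent protein with a long Stokes shift. It is followed closely by his-11, a worm histone H2B. Such an arrangement is consistent with a fluorophore–histone fusion that ties the signal to chromatin, giving the nuclear mCyOFP1 labelling stated in the record. The brief mEGFP fragment just before CyOFP1 probably reflects shared leader or synthetic-intron sequence rather than a second reporter. The 3′ UTR is not annotated, although a fragment matching aex-5 lies downstream.

The plasmid marks the nuclei of neurons in which this unc-17 fragment is active. The record defers to the NeuroPAL publication for the exact expression pattern.
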