Features (pLannotate 1.2.2; 15 found; start..end, strand, type, name):
    152..169     -  misc_feature   MCS (fragment): pUC18/19 multiple cloning site
   1806..1827    +  terminator     tbb-2 terminator (fragment): tbb-2; transcription terminator for the C. elegans tubulin beta-2 gene
   3356..3407    +  CDS            mEGFP (fragment): monomeric enhanced GFP, optimized with synthetic introns for expression in C. elegans
   3414..4214    +  CDS            CyOFP1: CyOFP1 is a basic (constitutively fluorescent) long stokes shift fluorescent protein published in 2016, derived from Entacmaea quadricolor. It is reported to be a very rapidly-maturing monomer with moderate acid sensitivity.
   4239..4601    +  CDS            his-11: H2B1_CAEEL - Experimental evidence at protein level: Swiss-Prot protein existence level 1. Core component of nucleosome. Nucleosomes wrap and compact DNA into chromatin, limiting DNA accessibility to the cellular machineries which require DNA as a template. Histones thereby play a central role in transcription regulation, DNA repair, DNA replication and chromosomal stability. DNA accessibility is regulated via a complex set of post-translational modifications of histones, also called histone code, and nucleosome remodeling. From Caenorhabditis elegans.
   5211..5363    +  CDS            aex-5 (fragment): AEX5_CAEEL - Also known as kpc-3 From Caenorhabditis elegans.
   5491..5526    +  CDS            rop (fragment): Rop protein, which maintains plasmids at low copy number; rop
   5628..5727    +  misc_feature   bom (fragment): basis of mobility region from pBR322
   5825..5929    +  promoter       AmpR promoter: bla
   5930..6790    +  CDS            AmpR: β-lactamase; bla; confers resistance to ampicillin, carbenicillin, and related antibiotics
   6961..7549    +  rep_origin     ori: high-copy-number ColE1/pMB1/pBR322/pUC origin of replication
   7732..7824    +  CDS            lacI (fragment): lac repressor; lacI; The lac repressor binds to the lac operator to inhibit transcription in E. coli. This inhibition can be relieved by adding lactose or isopropyl-β-D-thiogalactopyranoside (IPTG).
   7837..7858    +  protein_bind   CAP binding site: CAP binding activates transcription in the presence of cAMP. E. coli catabolite activator protein
   7873..7903    +  promoter       lac promoter: promoter for the E. coli lac operon
   7911..7927    +  protein_bind   lac operator: The lac repressor binds to the lac operator to inhibit transcription in E. coli. This inhibition can be relieved by adding lactose or isopropyl-β-D-thiogalactopyranoside (IPTG). lac repressor encoded by lacI
>Addgene plasmid #223489 | pEY142 | addgene full sequence | sequence record 441616 | Addgene NGS Result
TCACACAGGAAACAGCTATGACCATGATTACGCCAAGCTGTAAGTTTAAACATGATCTTACTAACTAACT
ATTCTCATTTAAATTTTCAGAGCTTAAAAATGGCTGAAATCACTCACAACGATGGATACGCTAACAACTT
GGAAATGAAATAAGCTTGCATGCCTGCAGAACGAAGCTCTAGCCATGGAAGTTTGAATTGAAAACCTAAA
CCCCGATGTGTATTCATTTGAGCTTAAGCCTAAGCCTAATTCTACGCCTAAGCATAAGCCTAAGCCTATG
TTCAAGCCTAAGCCAAATTGTAGAACGTTACCAAAAGATCAAACCTATTTTTCCTACAGAAAAGGTCTAA
TGATAACTGTTAAGCGAGAGACAAGGAGAGATATATATCAAAAACTAGCCCAAACTGTGATTAACATCTA
TTAACTGACCTCAAAAAAAAAAATAGTAGAGATTAAATACTGCTCAAAAAGTTTCTTGGAAAAGTAAATT
GTTAGGTTTCTGGGGCCTGTAAAACTGGACCGAGTTTTGAAGAATTTTTTTAACTTTTCAAAGTTTGGCG
TCACTGAAAGCTTTATATTGTACATGTTCCACCAATTTTCTTTTGTATCCGTTTTTTCTGTCTCAAAACG
GAGCTCGAGCCCATGACGTGTGGATACCGTGAGAATCCGCCCAATTCCTTCACATCGATCTCATATTTCT
TTCCCAGTTTATATTGAATTCCCGTTGAATTGCGGCTTTGCAGGGGAGAAGATGTGCGTCTTTATATTTT
TTTTTCTATCCTTACCCGCCGTGAATCCGGCTCGAATTGAGCCAATTTTTATGAATAGTAGAGCTAATTG
ACTTCGTCTCCCTAGAATTGATGAGGTAAAGCTCGTGGGGAGATATGGAGATTTTTCGATTTTTTTTCCA
GTAATTTTCAGTTCAAAATTTGAGCTTTTGAGCAGGAGTTTTGAGATTTGTGCCAAAATTTCCTATTATT
TTTTCAAATATTTTTGCTTTTGTAAAAAAGGTGTAGTAGAAGTTTTGTAGTGCCACTATTTTTTTTTTGA
AAATTATGTTTTGGCGGAAAGTTCTTTAAAAAAGTTAATCAAAATTTTTGGCGCTTTAGTCAAATTAATT
TTCTGGCAAAAATATTAGTAATTTTGGCGTGAGTTCAATTTTCCCATTCTTAAAATTTCACACAATTAAG
AATTTTAAGATTTGGGTTTTTTTTTCAACAAAAAATCAAATATTTACATGAAAATTCGGCGGGAAATAAA
AAAAAATATTCCGATTCAATGTGTGAATAACTTTTTGCGGGGAATTCAAATTTGCATTATTTAAACTTTT
TTTAAGCTCGAAAAATTGAAATTCTTAAATAAATAAATAAAATTTTCCTCGAATTTTGAATGTTTCGATT
TTTTAGCGTTATTTTTTCAAAATTTCCACTAAAACTCTAGTTCTAAAGTTCTAAAACTTTAAAAACTTCC
TAATGTTGTGGTCTTGTGTTTTTTTGGCAGCGATTTCCAAATTTCTGAAATTCCAACAAAAAAACCACTA
CGTCAGTTTGCATATCCAACCCCCCCCCCCCCCCCCCCTCTGAGCCAATCAATCATGTGCATTTTGAATT
GGCGCCAAGGCAATCTTCGTAAAAAATAACAATAGAGTCATCCCTCAGAACAGAAAAGAAACCCGCCCGG
GGGCTCAAATACACATGTCATTTTTCTTTTTTCGCCTGATTTTTAGCCTAAATTAGTGTTTAGCAATTTT
TTAAGGTAACTCGGTGGAGTCATTTGAACTTTTTAAACTAAAATTTCAGAAAAAATTCTTTTTTTTTGTC
AAAAAATAATTTTCCCGCCGGAATTTTTCAAAAAAATAATTTTTATTTTATTTTTCAAGTTCCTTGTTTC
CTCTTTATTTTTTTATTTTGCCCCCAAAAGTTTTACACTAAAATATTTAATTTTCAGGTAATTCATCGAA
AGTCTTTCTATTTTCCGCATCTCTTGTTCAAAATAGTAACCTACTAAAACAAGGTGAGCCTAATTTTTTT
TAAATACTGTATTTCCAAAAAGTAGTCATAAGATATATTATGAAAATTTTCAAGAATCTTCGTACAATAT
TTTGGCAGAAAATTTGAATTTTGAAATTTTTTGGTAAATTTTCCTGGAATATTTGAAATTAATTTTTGGC
GCCAGTTTCAAAACATAAAATTTAGAATTTTTTTTAAGTTTTGAAAAAAATTTTTCAACAAATTTTGGCG
GTAATTTGTGAATTTCTTTTTTTTTAAACATATTTCGAAAAAATTATTTTGACATAATTTTTTCAATAAA
AAAATTTGCACAAAGTTTAAAATAAGTTGTTCAAAAAATTTTCTAGAATCTCGATTTAAAAAATTTCTGA
CGAATATGCCGCAAACTTACATATTAGAAAAAAAATTGGCGGGAAATAAAAGAACACAGAATTTTTCATA
AAATTTTAAATAATTTGGCGCAAAGTCTAAAAATTGTTCTGAAAAAGATGTTTTTTCGACAAAATTCGAA
TTTATCAATTTTCTAAAAAAATATTTCCAAAGAAAGAGTTTAGCGCGAATTTGAAATTTTTGAAAAAGTG
ACAGTTGTCATACTCAATTATTTGCAAAAAATTTTTAAATAAGACAATTGGCGCGAAGTTCAAAAATTCC
AGAAAAAATTTTGCGCAAAAGTCAAAATTTTGAGAGTTTTTGGCGCGAAATTCATATTTTTCAAAAAAAA
ATTGGCGGGCTATACAAAAATTCAAAAAAATTCGGCAAAAAATACAAAATTTTTAACATGTTCAACAACT
AAACCACCAAGAAGTTCCTCTTTAAAAAAATTTCCAAAAATTACAAACTCCTCCTGTATTACCTGTATTT
CCACTACCTTTCTTATATTAATTTTCTCAATTTTCTCCTGTATTTCTCTGTCTCTCCCCTCCCCAACAAG
CCTTATACGTGTGTTTTTCCTCAAAACTGGGCGTGGTCTCGGCGGCCCTCTGGCGATCTGTGTCTCCCCT
AAGTCTCTCTCTCCCCCATACAATGGGTCTCACGGCTCTGTTACGCGCCGAGCCACGTCATAAGTTTTCT
TTAAATTTTTTTTTGTTTGAGAAAAAGCCCCTAGGCCAGCCCGAAGCCCAAAAAATTTAGAAAAAATAAA
ATATTCCAGGGGGAGAGAGAGAGCCCGGGATTGGCCAAAGGACCCAAAGGTATGTTTCGAATGATACTAA
CATAACATAGAACATTTTCAGGAGGACCCTTGCTTGGAGGGTACCGAGCTCAGAAAAAATGACCGCTCCA
AAGAAGAAGCGCAAGGTTCCAGTCGAGAAGATGACTGCCCCAAAAAAGAAACGTAAGGTCCCGCGGGTAA
GTTTAAACAGTTCGGTACTAACTAACCATACATATTTAAATTTTCAGCGCGCTGTGTCAAAAGGAGAAGA
GCTTATTAAGGAGAATATGCGTTCCAAGCTCTACCTCGAGGGATCCGTCAACGGACACCAATTCAAGTGC
ACCCACGAGGGAGAGGGAAAGCCATACGAGGGAAAGCAAACCAACCGTATCAAGGTCGTCGAGGGAGGAC
CACTCCCATTCGCCTTCGACATCCTCGCCACCCACTTCATGTACGGATCCAAGGTAAGTTTAAACATATA
TATACTAACTAACCCTGATTATTTAAATTTTCAGGTCTTCATCAAGTACCCAGCCGACCTCCCAGACTAC
TTCAAGCAATCCTTCCCAGAGGGATTCACCTGGGAGCGTGTCATGGTCTTCGAGGACGGAGGAGTCCTCA
CCGCCACCCAAGACACCTCCCTCCAAGACGGAGAGCTCATCTACAACGTCAAGGTCCGTGGAGTCAACTT
CCCAGCCAACGGACCAGTCATGCAAAAGAAGACCCTCGGATGGGAGCCATCCACCGAGACCATGTACCCA
GCCGACGGAGGACTCGAGGGACGTTGCGACAAGGTAAGTTTAAACATGATTTTACTAACTAACTAATCTG
ATTTAAATTTTCAGGCCCTCAAGCTCGTCGGAGGAGGACACCTCCACGTCAACTTCAAGACCACCTACAA
GTCCAAGAAGCCAGTCAAGATGCCAGGAGTCCACTACGTCGACCGTCGTCTCGAGCGTATCAAGGAGGCC
GACAACGAGACCTACGTCGAGCAATACGAGCACGCCGTCGCCCGTTACTCCAACCTCGGAGGAGGAATGG
ACGAGCTCTACAAGCCTAGGATACCGGTGGGTGAAGACCCACCAAAGCCATCTGCCAAGGGAGCCAAGAA
GGCCGCCAAGACCGTTACGAAGCCAAAGGACGGAAAGAAGAGACGTCATGCCCGTAAGGAATCATACTCC
GTCTACATCTACCGTGTCCTCAAGCAAGTTCATCCAGACACTGGAGTTTCCTCCAAAGCCATGTCTATCA
TGAACTCTTTTGTCAACGATGTCTTCGAGCGTATTGCTGCTGAAGCATCCCGTCTTGCTCACTACAACAA
GCGTTCCACAATCTCATCCCGCGAAATTCAGACCGCTGTCCGTCTGATCCTTCCAGGAGAGCTTGCCAAG
CACGCCGTGTCTGAGGGAACCAAGGCCGTTACCAAGTACACTTCCAGCAAGTAGGAATTCCAACTGAGCG
CCGGTCGCTACCATTACCAACTTGTCTGGTGTCAAAAATAATAGGGGCCGCTGTCATCAGAGTAAGTTTA
AACTGAGTTCTACTAACTAACGAGTAATATTTAAATTTTCAGCATCTCGCGCCCGTGCCTCTGACTTCTA
AGTCCAATTACTCTTCAACATCCCTACATGCTCTTTCTCCCTGTGCTCCCACCCCCTATTTTTGTTATTA
TCAAAAAACTTCTCTTAATTTCTTTGTTTTTTAGCTTCTTTTAAGTCACCTCTAACAATGAAATTGTGTA
GATTCAAAAATAGAATTAATTCGTAATAAAAAGTCGAAAAAAATTGTGCTCCCTCCCCCCATTAATAATA
ATTCTATCCCAAAATCTACACAATGTTCTGTGTACACTTCTTATGTTTTTTACTTCTGATAAATTTTTTT
GAAACATCATAGAAAAAACCGCACACAAAATACCTTATCATATGTTACGTTTCAGTTTATGACCGCAATT
TTTATTTCTTCGCACGTCTGGGCCTCTCATGACGTCAAATCATGCTCATCGTGAAAAAGTTTTGGAGTAT
TTTTGGAATTTTTCAATCAAGTGAAAGTTTATGAAATTAATTTTCCTGCTTTTGCTTTTTGGGGTTTCCC
CTATTGTTTGTCAAGATTTCGAGGACGGCGTTTTTCTTGCTAAAATCACAAGTATTGATGAGCACGATGC
AAGAAAGATCGGAAGAAGGTTTGGGTTTGAGGCTCAGTGGAAGGTGAGTAGAAGTTGATAATTTGAAAGT
GGAGTAGTGTCTATGGGGTTTTTGCCTTAAATGACAGAATACATTCCCAATATACCAAACATAACTGTTT
CCTACTAGTCGGCCGTACGGGCCCTTTCGTCTCGCGCGTTTCGGTGATGACGGTGAAAACCTCTGACACA
TGCAGCTCCCGGAGACGGTCACAGCTTGTCTGTAAGCGGATGCCGGGAGCAGACAAGCCCGTCAGGGCGC
GTCAGCGGGTGTTGGCGGGTGTCGGGGCTGGCTTAACTATGCGGCATCAGAGCAGATTGTACTGAGAGTG
CACCATATGCGGTGTGAAATACCGCACAGATGCGTAAGGAGAAAATACCGCATCAGGCGGCCTTAAGGGC
CTCGTGATACGCCTATTTTTATAGGTTAATGTCATGATAATAATGGTTTCTTAGACGTCAGGTGGCACTT
TTCGGGGAAATGTGCGCGGAACCCCTATTTGTTTATTTTTCTAAATACATTCAAATATGTATCCGCTCAT
GAGACAATAACCCTGATAAATGCTTCAATAATATTGAAAAAGGAAGAGTATGAGTATTCAACATTTCCGT
GTCGCCCTTATTCCCTTTTTTGCGGCATTTTGCCTTCCTGTTTTTGCTCACCCAGAAACGCTGGTGAAAG
TAAAAGATGCTGAAGATCAGTTGGGTGCACGAGTGGGTTACATCGAACTGGATCTCAACAGCGGTAAGAT
CCTTGAGAGTTTTCGCCCCGAAGAACGTTTTCCAATGATGAGCACTTTTAAAGTTCTGCTATGTGGCGCG
GTATTATCCCGTATTGACGCCGGGCAAGAGCAACTCGGTCGCCGCATACACTATTCTCAGAATGACTTGG
TTGAGTACTCACCAGTCACAGAAAAGCATCTTACGGATGGCATGACAGTAAGAGAATTATGCAGTGCTGC
CATAACCATGAGTGATAACACTGCGGCCAACTTACTTCTGACAACGATCGGAGGACCGAAGGAGCTAACC
GCTTTTTTGCACAACATGGGGGATCATGTAACTCGCCTTGATCGTTGGGAACCGGAGCTGAATGAAGCCA
TACCAAACGACGAGCGTGACACCACGATGCCTGTAGCAATGGCAACAACGTTGCGCAAACTATTAACTGG
CGAACTACTTACTCTAGCTTCCCGGCAACAATTAATAGACTGGATGGAGGCGGATAAAGTTGCAGGACCA
CTTCTGCGCTCGGCCCTTCCGGCTGGCTGGTTTATTGCTGATAAATCTGGAGCCGGTGAGCGTGGGTCTC
GCGGTATCATTGCAGCACTGGGGCCAGATGGTAAGCCCTCCCGTATCGTAGTTATCTACACGACGGGGAG
TCAGGCAACTATGGATGAACGAAATAGACAGATCGCTGAGATAGGTGCCTCACTGATTAAGCATTGGTAA
CTGTCAGACCAAGTTTACTCATATATACTTTAGATTGATTTAAAACTTCATTTTTAATTTAAAAGGATCT
AGGTGAAGATCCTTTTTGATAATCTCATGACCAAAATCCCTTAACGTGAGTTTTCGTTCCACTGAGCGTC
AGACCCCGTAGAAAAGATCAAAGGATCTTCTTGAGATCCTTTTTTTCTGCGCGTAATCTGCTGCTTGCAA
ACAAAAAAACCACCGCTACCAGCGGTGGTTTGTTTGCCGGATCAAGAGCTACCAACTCTTTTTCCGAAGG
TAACTGGCTTCAGCAGAGCGCAGATACCAAATACTGTTCTTCTAGTGTAGCCGTAGTTAGGCCACCACTT
CAAGAACTCTGTAGCACCGCCTACATACCTCGCTCTGCTAATCCTGTTACCAGTGGCTGCTGCCAGTGGC
GATAAGTCGTGTCTTACCGGGTTGGACTCAAGACGATAGTTACCGGATAAGGCGCAGCGGTCGGGCTGAA
CGGGGGGTTCGTGCACACAGCCCAGCTTGGAGCGAACGACCTACACCGAACTGAGATACCTACAGCGTGA
GCTATGAGAAAGCGCCACGCTTCCCGAAGGGAGAAAGGCGGACAGGTATCCGGTAAGCGGCAGGGTCGGA
ACAGGAGAGCGCACGAGGGAGCTTCCAGGGGGAAACGCCTGGTATCTTTATAGTCCTGTCGGGTTTCGCC
ACCTCTGACTTGAGCGTCGATTTTTGTGATGCTCGTCAGGGGGGCGGAGCCTATGGAAAAACGCCAGCAA
CGCGGCCTTTTTACGGTTCCTGGCCTTTTGCTGGCCTTTTGCTCACATGTTCTTTCCTGCGTTATCCCCT
GATTCTGTGGATAACCGTATTACCGCCTTTGAGTGAGCTGATACCGCTCGCCGCAGCCGAACGACCGAGC
GCAGCGAGTCAGTGAGCGAGGAAGCGGAAGAGCGCCCAATACGCAAACCGCCTCTCCCCGCGCGTTGGCC
GATTCATTAATGCAGCTGGCACGACAGGTTTCCCGACTGGAAAGCGGGCAGTGAGCGCAACGCAATTAAT
GTGAGTTAGCTCACTCATTAGGCACCCCAGGCTTTACACTTTATGCTTCCGGCTCGTATGTTGTGTGGAA
TTGTGAGCGGATAACAATT
